>Addgene plasmid #25700 | HUW-TetO-hNanog | addgene partial sequence | sequence record 32372 | 25700 with LNCX
CCGATCCAGCCTCCGCGGCCCCGAATTCGCCACCATGAGTGTGGATCCAGCTTGTCCCCAAAGCTTGCCT
TGCTTTGAAGCATCCGACTGTAAAGAATCTTCACCTATGCCTGTGATTTGTGGGCCTGAAGAAAACTATC
CATCCTTGCAAATGTCTTCTGCTGAGATGCCTCACACAGAGACTGTCTCTCCTCTTCCTTCCTCCATGGA
TCTGCTTATTCAGGACAGCCCTGATTCTTCCACCAGTCCCAAAGGCAAACAACCCACTTCTGCAGAGAAT
AGTGTCGCAAAAAAGGAAGACAAGGTCCCGGTCAAGAAACAGAAGACCAGAACTGTGTTCTCTTCCACCC
AGCTGTGTGTACTCAATGATAGATTTCAGAGACAGAAATACCTCAGCCTCCAGCAGATGCAAGAACTCTC
CAACATCCTGAACCTCAGCTACAAACAGGTGAAGACCTGGTTCCAGAACCAGAGAATGAAATCTAAGAGG
TGGCAGAAAAACAACTGGCCGAAGAATAGCAATGGTGTGACGCAGAAGGCCTCAGCACCTACCTACCCCA
GCCTCTACTCTTCCTACCACCAGGGATGCCTGGTGAACCCGACTGGGAACCTTCCAATGTGGA
