[The description below was written by a language model from this plasmid's Addgene catalogue record.]
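Description:
HUW-TetO-hNanog is a lentiviral mammalian expression plasmid built on the FUW-TetO backbone (about 8.4 kb without insert) and carrying the human NANOG coding sequence as an insert of roughly 0.9 kb. The insert was placed into a single EcoRI site, which is retained on both sides, so the fragment can be excised with that enzyme, and its orientation depends on how it ligated. The plasmid is propagated in bacteria under ampicillin selection. The record specifies a recombination-deficient host strain, which is commonly chosen to keep the repeated long terminal repeat sequences of lentiviral vectors stable. Copy number is not recorded, and no feature table is provided, so the origin of replication, the LTR configuration and any post-transcriptional elements cannot be confirmed from the record.

As the backbone name indicates, expression of the insert is driven by a tetracycline operator-containing promoter. Such promoters are essentially silent unless a tetracycline-controlled transactivator (for example rtTA supplied from a separate vector or transgene) is present together with doxycycline, giving inducible and reversible control of the transgene. The record does not list a mammalian selection marker or a reporter. Once packaged into lentiviral particles with helper plasmids, the construct can stably integrate the inducible NANOG cassette into dividing or non-dividing target cells. The associated publication concerns the kinetics of direct cell reprogramming, consistent with use of this vector for doxycycline-regulated overexpression of the pluripotency factor NANOG in studies of induced pluripotent stem cell generation.
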