Addgene plasmid #25700: HUW-TetO-hNanog
Depositing lab: Rudolf Jaenisch. Depositing organization: Whitehead Institute for Biomedical Research. Publication: Direct cell reprogramming is a stochastic process amenable to acceleration. Hanna J, Saha K, Pando B, van Zon J, Lengner CJ, Creyghton MP, van Oudenaarden A, Jaenisch R. Nature. 2009 Dec 3. 462(7273):595-601. 10.1038/nature08592 PubMed 19898493.
Backbone
  Vector backbone: FUW-TetO
  Backbone size w/o insert (bp): 8377
  Vector type: Mammalian Expression, Lentiviral
Growth in bacteria
  Bacterial resistance: Ampicillin, 100 μg/mL
  Growth temperature: 37°C
  Growth strain: Stbl3
  Copy number: Unknown
Gene/Insert
  Gene/Insert name: Nanog
  Species: H. sapiens (human)
  Insert size (bp): 926
  Entrez Gene: NANOG
  Cloning method: Restriction Enzyme; 5′ cloning site EcoRI (not destroyed); 3′ cloning site EcoRI (not destroyed)
  Sequencing primers: 5′ AAAGTGAAAGTCGAGCTCGGTACC
Terms and licenses: Academic/Nonprofit Terms; Industry Terms: Not Available to Industry
How to cite: HUW-TetO-hNanog was a gift from Rudolf Jaenisch (Addgene plasmid # 25700 ; http://n2t.net/addgene:25700 ; RRID:Addgene_25700)
